Addgene plasmid #75138: MSCV-miRE_shBRD9_508-SV40-GFP
Purpose: Retroviral expression plasmid encoding shBRD9_508 (targeting human BRD)
Depositing lab: Christopher Vakoc. Depositing organization: Cold Spring Harbor Laboratory. Publication: Sensitivity and engineered resistance of myeloid leukemia cells to BRD9 inhibition. Hohmann AF, Martin LJ, Minder JL, Roe JS, Shi J, Steurer S, Bader G, McConnell D, Pearson M, Gerstberger T, Gottschamel T, Thompson D, Suzuki Y, Koegl M, Vakoc CR. Nat Chem Biol. 2016 Jul 4. doi: 10.1038/nchembio.2115. PubMed 27376689.
Backbone
  Vector backbone: MSCV-miRE- shRNA-SV40-GFP
  Vector type: Retroviral
Growth in bacteria
  Bacterial resistance: Ampicillin, 100 μg/mL
  Growth temperature: 37°C
  Growth strain: NEB Stable
  Copy number: Unknown
Gene/Insert
  Gene/Insert name: shBRD9_508
  gRNA/shRNA sequence: TTATCATTGAATATCCAGGAGC
  Species: H. sapiens (human)
  Cloning method: Restriction Enzyme; 5′ cloning site Xho1 (not destroyed); 3′ cloning site EcoR1 (not destroyed)
  Sequencing primers: 5′ TGTTTGAATGAGGCTTCAGTAC; 3′ -
Terms and licenses: Academic/Nonprofit Terms; Industry Terms: Not Available to Industry
How to cite: MSCV-miRE_shBRD9_508-SV40-GFP was a gift from Christopher Vakoc (Addgene plasmid # 75138 ; http://n2t.net/addgene:75138 ; RRID:Addgene_75138)
