[The description below was written by a language model from this plasmid's Addgene catalogue record.]
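Description:
MSCV-miRE_shBRD9_508-SV40-GFP is a retroviral RNA interference plasmid built on the MSCV-miRE-shRNA-SV40-GFP backbone, a murine stem cell virus (MSCV)-type gammaretroviral vector. It is propagated in E. coli under ampicillin selection; the record lists the copy number as unknown and does not describe the bacterial origin of replication. No feature table accompanies the entry, so the layout can only be inferred from the construct name and catalogue fields.

The payload is shBRD9_508, a short hairpin RNA directed against human BRD9 (the purpose field abbreviates the target as "BRD", but the insert name and the associated study on BRD9 inhibition in myeloid leukemia indicate BRD9). The hairpin was cloned by restriction digestion between XhoI and EcoRI sites, both retained, into a miR-E context. miR-E is an optimized miR-30-based microRNA scaffold, in which the shRNA is embedded in flanking microRNA sequence so that it is transcribed as part of a longer Pol II transcript and processed by the endogenous microRNA machinery into a mature guide strand. In MSCV vectors of this kind that transcript is normally driven by the viral 5′ LTR, although the record does not explicitly state the promoter. As the name indicates, a downstream SV40 promoter drives GFP, giving a fluorescent marker for transduced cells independent of hairpin processing.

After packaging into retroviral particles and transduction of human target cells, the integrated provirus supports stable BRD9 knockdown, and GFP allows shRNA-expressing cells to be tracked or sorted, for example to follow their relative abundance over time. This fits the associated work examining leukemia cell dependence on BRD9.
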