>Addgene plasmid #75138 | MSCV-miRE_shBRD9_508-SV40-GFP | depositor partial sequence | sequence record 142087 | shRNA
TGCTGTTGACAGTGAGCGACTCCTGGATATTCAATGATAATAGTGAAGCCACAGATGTATTATCATTGAA
TATCCAGGAGCTGCCTACTGCCTCGGACTTCAAGGGGCTAGAATTC
