>Addgene plasmid #75138 | MSCV-miRE_shBRD9_508-SV40-GFP | addgene partial sequence | sequence record 147843 | pLXSN5 5'-CCCTTGAACCTCCTCGTTCGACC-3'
TCCTCCCTTTATCCAGCCCTCACTCCTTCTCTAGGCGCCGGAATTAGATCTCTCGACTAGGGATAACAGG
GTAATTGTTTGAATGAGGCTTCAGTACTTTACAGAATCGTTGCCTGCACATCTTGGAAACACTTGCTGGG
ATTACTTCGACTTCTTAACCCAACAGAAGGCTCGAGAAGGTATATTGCTGTTGACAGTGAGCGACTCCTG
GATATTCAATGATAATAGTGAAGCCACAGATGTATTATCATTGAATATCCAGGAGCTGCCTACTGCCTCG
GACTTCAAGGGGCTAGAATTCGAGCAATTATCTTGTTTACTAAAACTGAATACCTTGCTATCTCTTTGAT
ACATTTTTACAAAGCTGAATTAAAATGGTATAAATTAAATCACTTTTTTCAATTGACGCGTAATTCGCCA
GCACAGTGGTCGACCCTGTGGAATGTGTGTCAGTTAGGGTGTGGAAAGTCCCCAGGCTCCCCAGCAGGCA
GAAGTATGCAAAGCATGCATCTCAATTAGTCAGCAACCAGGTGTGGAAAGTCCCCAGGCTCCCCAGCAGG
CAGAAGTATGCAAAGCATGCATCTCAATTAGTCAGCAACCATAGTCCCGCCCCTAACTCCGCCCATCCCG
CCCCTAACTCCGCCCAGTTCCGCCCATTCTCCGCCCCATGGCTGACTAATTTTTTTTATTTATGCAGAGG
CCGAGGCCGCCTCGGCCTCTGAGCTATTCCAGAAGTAGTGAGGAGGCTTTTTTGGAGGCCTAGGCTTTTG
CAAAAAGCTCATGGTGAGCAAGGGCGAGGAGCTGTTCACCGGGGTGGTGCCCATCCTGGTCGAGCTGGAC
GGCGACGTAAACGGCCACAAGTTCAGCGTGTCTGGCGAGGGCGAGGGCGATGCCACCTACGGCAAGCTGA
CCCTGAAGTTCATCTGCACCACCGGCAAGCTGCCCGTGCCCTGGCCCACCCTCGTGACCACCCTGACCTA
CGGCGTGCAGTGCTTCAGCCGCTACCCCGACCACATGAAGCA
