>Addgene plasmid #75138 | MSCV-miRE_shBRD9_508-SV40-GFP | addgene partial sequence | sequence record 147844 | SV40pro-F2 5'-CCCCATGGCTGACTAATTTTT-3'
CCGAGGCCGCCTCGGCCTCTGAGCTATTCCAGAAGTAGTGAGGAGGCTTTTTTGGAGGCCTAGGCTTTTG
CAAAAAGCTCATGGTGAGCAAGGGCGAGGAGCTGTTCACCGGGGTGGTGCCCATCCTGGTCGAGCTGGAC
GGCGACGTAAACGGCCACAAGTTCAGCGTGTCTGGCGAGGGCGAGGGCGATGCCACCTACGGCAAGCTGA
CCCTGAAGTTCATCTGCACCACCGGCAAGCTGCCCGTGCCCTGGCCCACCCTCGTGACCACCCTGACCTA
CGGCGTGCAGTGCTTCAGCCGCTACCCCGACCACATGAAGCAGCACGACTTCTTCAAGTCCGCCATGCCC
GAAGGCTACGTCCAGGAGCGCACCATCTTCTTCAAGGACGACGGCAACTACAAGACCCGCGCCGAGGTGA
AGTTCGAGGGCGACACCCTGGTGAACCGCATCGAGCTGAAGGGCATCGACTTCAAGGAGGACGGCAACAT
CCTGGGGCACAAGCTGGAGTACAACTACAACAGCCACAACGTCTATATCATGGCCGACAAGCAGAAGAAC
GGCATCAAGGCGAACTTCAAGATCCGCCACAACATCGAGGACGGCAGCGTGCAGCTCGCCGACCACTACC
AGCAGAACACCCCCATCGGCGACGGCCCCGTGCTGCTGCCCGACAACCACTACCTGAGCACCCAGTCCGC
CCTGAGCAAAGACCCCAACGAGAAGCGCGATCACATGGTCCTGCTGGAGTTCGTGACCGCCGCCGGGATC
ACTCTCGGCATGGACGAGCTGTACAAGTAATGAATTAATTAAGAATTATCAAGCTTATCGATAAAATAAA
AGATTTTATTTAGTCTCCAGAAAAAGGGGGGAATGAAAGACCCCACCTGTAGGTTTGGCAAGCTAGCTTA
AGTAACGCCATTTTGCAAGGCATGGAAAATAC
